Addgene plasmid #81193: pDuRCC-K
Purpose: Expression of Cas9 and two gRNA cassettes in S. cerevisiae; Kan Resistance
Depositing lab: Eckhard Boles. Depositing organization: Goethe-Universitaet Frankfurt am Main. Publication: Simplified CRISPR-Cas genome editing for Saccharomyces cerevisiae. Generoso WC, Gottardi M, Oreb M, Boles E. J Microbiol Methods. 2016 Aug;127:203-5. doi: 10.1016/j.mimet.2016.06.020. Epub 2016 Jun 17. PubMed 27327211.
Backbone
  Vector backbone: pRS42K
  Backbone manufacturer: Euroscarf
  Vector type: Yeast Expression, CRISPR
  Selectable markers: Neomycin (select with G418)
Growth in bacteria
  Bacterial resistance: Ampicillin, 100 μg/mL
  Growth temperature: 37°C
  Growth strain: DH5alpha
  Copy number: High Copy
Gene/Insert 1
  Gene/Insert name: Cas9
  Species: S. pyogenes
  Mutation: WT - codon optimized
  Promoter: ROX3
  Tag / fusion protein: NTS (C terminal on backbone)
  Cloning method: Gibson Cloning
  Sequencing primers: 5′ unknown
Gene/Insert 2
  Gene/Insert name: empty gRNA cassette
  Species: Synthetic
  Mutation: Please see depositor comments below.
  Promoter: SNP52p
  Cloning method: Gibson Cloning
  Sequencing primers: 5′ unknown
Gene/Insert 3
  Gene/Insert name: empty gRNA cassette
  Species: Synthetic
  Mutation: Please view depositor comments below
  Promoter: SNP52p
  Cloning method: Gibson Cloning
  Sequencing primers: 5′ unknown
Terms and licenses: Academic/Nonprofit Terms; Industry Terms: Not Available to Industry
Depositor comments: Please note: Addgene’s quality control sequences found the guanine nucleotide at the start of the structural guide-RNA sequence was missing. The Boles Lab has indicated that this is a “virtual guanine”. If you sequence this plasmid, you will notice this missing guanine. The Boles lab omitted the guanine in order to work with the empty vector in yeast, since once the structural gRNA has this G, it is active and could create problems in the cell. However, when primers are designed to create the CRISPR/Cas9 vector for a specific target, this G should be in the primer, so that the gRNA becomes functional again. If you do not include this G in your primer sequence, the system will not work. Plasmid contains 2 gRNA cassettes together with the Cas9 overexpression cassette.
How to cite: pDuRCC-K was a gift from Eckhard Boles (Addgene plasmid # 81193 ; http://n2t.net/addgene:81193 ; RRID:Addgene_81193)
