[The description below was written by a language model from this plasmid's Addgene catalogue record and pLannotate feature annotations shown in this document.]
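Description:
pDuRCC-K is a yeast–E. coli shuttle plasmid of about 10.6 kb, built on the pRS42K backbone, that delivers an all-in-one CRISPR/Cas9 system for genome editing in Saccharomyces cerevisiae. In bacteria it replicates from a high-copy ColE1/pUC-type origin and is selected through the β-lactamase (AmpR) gene. In yeast it is maintained as a multicopy episome by the 2μ origin and is selected with G418 through the dominant kanMX marker, so it can be used in strains that lack auxotrophic markers.

The payload has three expression units. The first is a codon-optimised wild-type Streptococcus pyogenes Cas9 coding sequence, which the record says is driven by the ROX3 promoter. That promoter is not annotated in the feature table. The Cas9 gene is terminated by the CYC1 terminator, and the record lists a C-terminal "NTS" tag, presumably a nuclear targeting signal. The other two units are separate, identically organised guide RNA cassettes. Each consists of the RNA polymerase III-transcribed SNR52 promoter (written "SNP52p" in the catalogue entry), the S. pyogenes gRNA scaffold and the SUP4 terminator. With two cassettes, two loci can be targeted from a single plasmid.

Both cassettes are empty, meaning they carry no target-specific spacer. The depositor also deliberately omitted the first guanine of the structural gRNA scaffold so that the empty vector stays inactive in yeast. Users who install a spacer, for example with primers and Gibson assembly, must restore this guanine in the primer design, otherwise the guide will not function.
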