Features (pLannotate 1.2.2; 15 found; start..end, strand, type, name):
      1..43      -  misc_feature   bom (fragment): basis of mobility region from pBR322
     53..321     +  promoter       SNR52 promoter: promoter for the S. cerevisiae small nucleolar RNA gene SNR52
    345..419     +  misc_RNA       gRNA scaffold: guide RNA scaffold for the Streptococcus pyogenes CRISPR/Cas9 system
    424..443     +  terminator     SUP4 terminator: transcription terminator for the S. cerevisiae SUP4 tRNA gene
    555..1897    +  rep_origin     2μ ori: yeast 2μ plasmid origin of replication
   1924..2028    +  promoter       AmpR promoter: bla
   2029..2889    +  CDS            AmpR: β-lactamase; bla; confers resistance to ampicillin, carbenicillin, and related antibiotics
   3060..3648    +  rep_origin     ori: high-copy-number ColE1/pMB1/pBR322/pUC origin of replication
   3685..3953    +  promoter       SNR52 promoter: promoter for the S. cerevisiae small nucleolar RNA gene SNR52
   3977..4051    +  misc_RNA       gRNA scaffold: guide RNA scaffold for the Streptococcus pyogenes CRISPR/Cas9 system
   4056..4075    +  terminator     SUP4 terminator: transcription terminator for the S. cerevisiae SUP4 tRNA gene
   4096..4343    -  terminator     CYC1 terminator: S. cerevisiae CYC1; transcription terminator for CYC1
   4392..8495    -  CDS            cas9: CAS9_STRP1 - Also known as csn1 From Streptococcus pyogenes serotype M1.
   9099..9142    -  misc_feature   bom (fragment): basis of mobility region from pBR322
   9184..10540   -  gene           kanMX: yeast selectable marker conferring kanamycin resistance (Wach et al., 1994)
>Addgene plasmid #81193 | pDuRCC-K | depositor full sequence | sequence record 154419 | Full plasmid sequence
CACTCTCAGTACAATCTGCTCTGATGCCGCATAGTTAAGCCAGCCGGGTAATTCTTTGAAAAGATAATGT
ATGATTATGCTTTCACTCATATTTATACAGAAACTTGATGTTTTCTTTCGAGTATATACAAGGTGATTAC
ATGTACGTTTGAAGTACAACTCTAGATTTTGTAGTGCCCTCTTGGGCTAGCGGTAAAGGTGCGCATTTTT
TCACACCCTACAATGTTCTGTTCAAAAGATTTTGGTCAAACGCTGTAGAAGTGAAAGTTGGTGCGCATGT
TTCGGCGTTCGAAACTTCTCCGCAGTGAAAGATAAATGATCGGATCCACGTTCTCTGCGGCCGCGTTTTA
GAGCTAGAAATAGCAAGTTAAAATAAGGCTAGTCCGTTATCAACTTGAAAAAGTGGCACCGAGTCGGTGG
TGCTTTTTTTGTTTTTTATGTCTCGGCGAATTGGGTGCGGCCGCGTTTGTCACCTTTCATAGGCCTGACG
AAAGGGCCTCGTGATACGCCTATTTTTATAGGTTAATGTCATGATAATAATGGTTTCTTAGTATGATCCA
ATATCAAAGGAAATGATAGCATTGAAGGATGAGACTAATCCAATTGAGGAGTGGCAGCATATAGAACAGC
TAAAGGGTAGTGCTGAAGGAAGCATACGATACCCCGCATGGAATGGGATAATATCACAGGAGGTACTAGA
CTACCTTTCATCCTACATAAATAGACGCATATAAGTACGCATTTAAGCATAAACACGCACTATGCCGTTC
TTCTCATGTATATATATATACAGGCAACACGCAGATATAGGTGCGACGTGAACAGTGAGCTGTATGTGCG
CAGCTCGCGTTGCATTTTCGGAAGCGCTCGTTTTCGGAAACGCTTTGAAGTTCCTATTCCGAAGTTCCTA
TTCTCTAGAAAGTATAGGAACTTCAGAGCGCTTTTGAAAACCAAAAGCGCTCTGAAGACGCACTTTCAAA
AAACCAAAAACGCACCGGACTGTAACGAGCTACTAAAATATTGCGAATACCGCTTCCACAAACATTGCTC
AAAAGTATCTCTTTGCTATATATCTCTGTGCTATATCCCTATATAACCTACCCATCCACCTTTCGCTCCT
TGAACTTGCATCTAAACTCGACCTCTACATTTTTTATGTTTATCTCTAGTATTACTCTTTAGACAAAAAA
ATTGTAGTAAGAACTATTCATAGAGTGAATCGAAAACAATACGAAAATGTAAACATTTCCTATACGTAGT
ATATAGAGACAAAATAGAAGAAACCGTTCATAATTTTCTGACCAATGAAGAATCATCAACGCTATCACTT
TCTGTTCACAAAGTATGCGCAATCCACATCGGTATAGAATATAATCGGGGATGCCTTTATCTTGAAAAAA
TGCACCCGCAGCTTCGCTAGTAATCAGTAAACGCGGGAAGTGGAGTCAGGCTTTTTTTATGGAAGAGAAA
ATAGACACCAAAGTAGCCTTCTTCTAACCTTAACGGACCTACAGTGCAAAAAGTTATCAAGAGACTGCAT
TATAGAGCGCACAAAGGAGAAAAAAAGTAATCTAAGATGCTTTGTTAGAAAAATAGCGCTCTCGGGATGC
ATTTTTGTAGAACAAAAAAGAAGTATAGATTCTTTGTTGGTAAAATAGCGCTCTCGCGTTGCATTTCTGT
TCTGTAAAAATGCAGCTCAGATTCTTTGTTTGAAAAATTAGCGCTCTCGCGTTGCATTTTTGTTTTACAA
AAATGAAGCACAGATTCTTCGTTGGTAAAATAGCGCTTTCGCGTTGCATTTCTGTTCTGTAAAAATGCAG
CTCAGATTCTTTGTTTGAAAAATTAGCGCTCTCGCGTTGCATTTTTGTTCTACAAAATGAAGCACAGATG
CTTCGTTCAGGTGGCACTTTTCGGGGAAATGTGCGCGGAACCCCTATTTGTTTATTTTTCTAAATACATT
CAAATATGTATCCGCTCATGAGACAATAACCCTGATAAATGCTTCAATAATATTGAAAAAGGAAGAGTAT
GAGTATTCAACATTTCCGTGTCGCCCTTATTCCCTTTTTTGCGGCATTTTGCCTTCCTGTTTTTGCTCAC
CCAGAAACGCTGGTGAAAGTAAAAGATGCTGAAGATCAGTTGGGTGCACGAGTGGGTTACATCGAACTGG
ATCTCAACAGCGGTAAGATCCTTGAGAGTTTTCGCCCCGAAGAACGTTTTCCAATGATGAGCACTTTTAA
AGTTCTGCTATGTGGCGCGGTATTATCCCGTATTGACGCCGGGCAAGAGCAACTCGGTCGCCGCATACAC
TATTCTCAGAATGACTTGGTTGAGTACTCACCAGTCACAGAAAAGCATCTTACGGATGGCATGACAGTAA
GAGAATTATGCAGTGCTGCCATAACCATGAGTGATAACACTGCGGCCAACTTACTTCTGACAACGATCGG
AGGACCGAAGGAGCTAACCGCTTTTTTGCACAACATGGGGGATCATGTAACTCGCCTTGATCGTTGGGAA
CCGGAGCTGAATGAAGCCATACCAAACGACGAGCGTGACACCACGATGCCTGTAGCAATGGCAACAACGT
TGCGCAAACTATTAACTGGCGAACTACTTACTCTAGCTTCCCGGCAACAATTAATAGACTGGATGGAGGC
GGATAAAGTTGCAGGACCACTTCTGCGCTCGGCCCTTCCGGCTGGCTGGTTTATTGCTGATAAATCTGGA
GCCGGTGAGCGTGGGTCTCGCGGTATCATTGCAGCACTGGGGCCAGATGGTAAGCCCTCCCGTATCGTAG
TTATCTACACGACGGGGAGTCAGGCAACTATGGATGAACGAAATAGACAGATCGCTGAGATAGGTGCCTC
ACTGATTAAGCATTGGTAACTGTCAGACCAAGTTTACTCATATATACTTTAGATTGATTTAAAACTTCAT
TTTTAATTTAAAAGGATCTAGGTGAAGATCCTTTTTGATAATCTCATGACCAAAATCCCTTAACGTGAGT
TTTCGTTCCACTGAGCGTCAGACCCCGTAGAAAAGATCAAAGGATCTTCTTGAGATCCTTTTTTTCTGCG
CGTAATCTGCTGCTTGCAAACAAAAAAACCACCGCTACCAGCGGTGGTTTGTTTGCCGGATCAAGAGCTA
CCAACTCTTTTTCCGAAGGTAACTGGCTTCAGCAGAGCGCAGATACCAAATACTGTCCTTCTAGTGTAGC
CGTAGTTAGGCCACCACTTCAAGAACTCTGTAGCACCGCCTACATACCTCGCTCTGCTAATCCTGTTACC
AGTGGCTGCTGCCAGTGGCGATAAGTCGTGTCTTACCGGGTTGGACTCAAGACGATAGTTACCGGATAAG
GCGCAGCGGTCGGGCTGAACGGGGGGTTCGTGCACACAGCCCAGCTTGGAGCGAACGACCTACACCGAAC
TGAGATACCTACAGCGTGAGCTATGAGAAAGCGCCACGCTTCCCGAAGGGAGAAAGGCGGACAGGTATCC
GGTAAGCGGCAGGGTCGGAACAGGAGAGCGCACGAGGGAGCTTCCAGGGGGAAACGCCTGGTATCTTTAT
AGTCCTGTCGGGTTTCGCCACCTCTGACTTGAGCGTCGATTTTTGTGATGCTCGTCAGGGGGGCGGAGCC
TATGGAAAAACGCCAGCAACGCGGGCTAGGGATAACAGGGTAATTCTTTGAAAAGATAATGTATGATTAT
GCTTTCACTCATATTTATACAGAAACTTGATGTTTTCTTTCGAGTATATACAAGGTGATTACATGTACGT
TTGAAGTACAACTCTAGATTTTGTAGTGCCCTCTTGGGCTAGCGGTAAAGGTGCGCATTTTTTCACACCC
TACAATGTTCTGTTCAAAAGATTTTGGTCAAACGCTGTAGAAGTGAAAGTTGGTGCGCATGTTTCGGCGT
TCGAAACTTCTCCGCAGTGAAAGATAAATGATCGGATCCACGTTCTCTGCGGCCGCGTTTTAGAGCTAGA
AATAGCAAGTTAAAATAAGGCTAGTCCGTTATCAACTTGAAAAAGTGGCACCGAGTCGGTGGTGCTTTTT
TTGTTTTTTATGTCTCGGCGAATTGGGTACCGGCCGCAAATTAAAGCCTTCGAGCGTCCCAAAACCTTCT
CAAGCAAGGTTTTCAGTATAATGTTACATGCGTACACGCGTCTGTACAGAAAAAAAAGAAAAATTTGAAA
TATAAATAACGTTCTTAATACTAACATAACTATAAAAAAATAAATAGGGACCTAGACTTCAGGTTGTCTA
ACTCCTTCCTTTTCGGTTAGAGCGGATGTGGGGGGAGGGCGTGAATGTAAGCGTGACATAACTAATTACA
TGACTCGAGGTCGACTTAAACCTTTCTCTTCTTCTTTGGGTCAGCTCTAGAGTCACCACCCAATTGAGAC
AAGTCAATTCTGGTTTCGTACAAACCGGTAATAGATTGGTGAATCAAGGTAGCGTCCAAAACTTCCTTGG
TAGAGGTGTATCTCTTTCTGTCAATGGTGGTGTCGAAGTACTTGAAAGCAGCTGGAGCACCCAAGTTGGT
CAAGGTGAACAAGTGAATAATGTTTTCAGCTTGTTCTCTAATTGGCTTGTCTCTGTGCTTGTTGTAAGCA
GACAAAACCTTGTCCAAGTTAGCGTCAGCCAAAATAACTCTCTTAGAGAATTCAGAAATTTGTTCAATAA
TTTCGTCCAAGTAGTGCTTGTGTTGTTCAACGAACAATTGCTTTTGTTCGTTGTCTTCTGGAGAACCCTT
CAACTTTTCGTAGTGAGAAGCCAAGTACAAGAAGTTAACGTACTTAGATGGCAAAGCCAATTCGTTACCC
TTTTGCAATTCACCAGCAGAAGCCAACATTCTCTTTCTACCGTTTTCCAATTCGAACAAAGAGTACTTTG
GCAACTTAATAATCAAGTCCTTCTTAACTTCCTTGTAACCCTTAGCTTCCAAGAAGTCAATTGGGTTCTT
TTCGAAAGAAGATCTTTCCATAATGGTAATACCCAACAATTCCTTAACAGACTTCAACTTCTTAGACTTA
CCCTTTTCAACCTTAGCAACAACCAAAACAGAGTAAGCAACGGTTGGAGAGTCGAAACCACCGTACTTCT
TTGGGTCCCAGTCCTTCTTTCTAGCAATCAACTTGTCAGAGTTTCTCTTTGGCAAAATAGATTCCTTAGA
GAAACCACCGGTTTGAACTTCGGTCTTCTTAACAATGTTAACTTGTGGCATAGACAAAACCTTTCTAACG
GTAGCGAAGTCTCTACCCTTGTCCCAAACAATTTCACCGGTTTCACCGTTGGTTTCAATCAATGGTCTCT
TTCTAATTTCACCGTTAGCCAAGGTAATTTCGGTCTTGAAGAAGTTCATAATGTTAGAGTAGAAGAAGTA
CTTAGCGGTAGCCTTACCAATTTCTTGTTCAGACTTAGCAATCATCTTTCTAACGTCGTAAACCTTGTAG
TCACCGTAAACGAATTCAGATTCCAACTTTGGGTACTTCTTAATCAAAGCGGTACCAACAACAGCGTTCA
AGTAAGCGTCGTGAGCGTGGTGGTAGTTGTTAATTTCTCTAACCTTGTAGAATTGGAAGTCCTTTCTGAA
GTCAGAAACCAACTTAGACTTCAAGGTAATAACCTTAACTTCTCTAATCAACTTGTCGTTTTCGTCGTAC
TTGGTGTTCATTCTAGAGTCCAAAATTTGAGCAACGTGCTTGGTAATTTGTCTGGTTTCAACCAATTGTC
TCTTAATGAAACCAGCCTTGTCCAATTCAGACAAACCACCTCTTTCAGCCTTGGTCAAGTTGTCGAACTT
TCTTTGGGTAATCAACTTAGCGTTCAACAATTGTCTCCAGTAGTTCTTCATCTTCTTAACAACTTCTTCA
GATGGAACGTTGTCAGACTTACCTCTGTTCTTGTCAGATCTGGTCAAAACCTTGTTGTCAATAGAGTCGT
CCTTCAAGAAAGATTGTGGAACAATGTGGTCAACGTCGTAGTCAGACAATCTGTTAATGTCCAATTCTTG
GTCAACGTACATGTCTCTACCGTTTTGCAAGTAGTACAAGTACAACTTTTCGTTTTGCAATTGGGTGTTT
TCAACTGGGTGTTCCTTCAAAATTTGAGAACCCAATTCCTTAATACCTTCTTCAATTCTCTTCATTCTTT
CTCTAGAGTTCTTTTGACCCTTTTGGGTGGTTTGGTTTTCTCTAGCCATTTCAATAACAATGTTTTCTGG
CTTGTGTCTACCCATAACCTTAACCAATTCGTCAACAACCTTAACGGTTTGCAAAATACCCTTCTTAATA
GCTGGAGAACCAGCCAAGTTAGCAATGTGTTCGTGCAAAGAGTCACCTTGACCAGAAACTTGAGCCTTTT
GAATGTCTTCCTTGAAGGTCAAAGAGTCGTCGTGAATCAATTGCATGAAGTTTCTGTTAGCGAAACCGTC
AGACTTCAAGAAGTCCAAAATGGTCTTACCAGATTGCTTGTCTCTAATACCGTTAATCAACTTTCTAGAC
AATCTACCCCAACCGGTGTATCTTCTTCTCTTCAATTGCTTCATAACCTTGTCGTCGAACAAGTGAGCGT
AGGTCTTCAATCTTTCTTCAATCATTTCTCTGTCTTCGAACAAGGTCAAGGTCAAAACAATGTCTTCCAA
AATGTCTTCGTTTTCTTCGTTGTCCAAGAAGTCCTTGTCCTTAATAATCTTCAACAAGTCGTGGTAGGTA
CCCAAAGAAGCGTTGAATCTGTCTTCAACACCAGAAATTTCAACAGAGTCGAAACATTCAATCTTCTTGA
AGTAGTCTTCCTTCAATTGCTTAACGGTAACCTTTCTGTTGGTCTTGAACAACAAGTCAACAATAGCCTT
CTTTTGTTCACCAGACAAGAAAGCTGGCTTTCTCATACCTTCGGTAACGTACTTAACCTTGGTCAATTCG
TTGTAAACGGTGAAGTATTCGTACAACAAAGAGTGCTTTGGCAAAACCTTTTCGTTTGGCAAGTTCTTGT
CGAAGTTGGTCATTCTTTCAATGAAAGATTGAGCAGAAGCACCCTTGTCAACAACTTCTTCGAAGTTCCA
TGGGGTAATGGTTTCTTCAGACTTTCTGGTCATCCAAGCGAATCTAGAGTTACCTCTAGCCAATGGACCA
ACGTAGTATGGAATTCTGAAGGTCAAAATCTTTTCAATCTTTTCTCTGTTGTCCTTCAAGAATGGGTAGA
AGTCTTCTTGTCTTCTCAAAATAGCGTGCAATTCACCCAAGTGAATTTGGTGTGGAATAGAACCGTTGTC
GAAGGTTCTTTGCTTTCTCAACAAGTCTTCTCTGTTCAACTTAACCAACAATTCTTCGGTACCGTCCATC
TTTTCCAAAATTGGCTTAATGAACTTGTAGAATTCTTCTTGAGAAGCACCACCGTCAATGTAACCAGCGT
AACCGTTCTTAGATTGGTCGAAGAAAATTTCCTTGTACTTTTCTGGCAATTGTTGTCTAACCAAAGCCTT
CAACAAGGTCAAGTCTTGGTGGTGTTCGTCGTATCTCTTAATCATAGAAGCAGACAATGGAGCCTTGGTA
ATTTCGGTGTTAACTCTCAAAATGTCAGACAACAAAATAGCGTCAGACAAGTTCTTAGCAGCCAAGAACA
AGTCAGCGTATTGGTCACCAATTTGAGCCAACAAGTTGTCCAAGTCGTCGTCGTAGGTGTCCTTAGACAA
TTGCAACTTAGCGTCTTCAGCCAAGTCGAAGTTAGACTTGAAGTTTGGGGTCAAACCCAAAGACAAAGCA
ATCAAGTTACCGAACAAACCGTTCTTCTTTTCACCTGGCAATTGAGCAATCAAGTTTTCCAATCTTCTAG
ACTTAGACAATCTAGCAGACAAAATAGCCTTAGCGTCAACACCAGAAGCGTTAATTGGGTTTTCTTCGAA
CAATTGGTTGTAGGTTTGAACCAATTGAATGAACAACTTGTCAACGTCAGAGTTGTCTGGGTTCAAGTCA
CCTTCAATCAAGAAGTGACCTCTGAACTTAATCATGTGAGCCAAAGCCAAGTAAATCAATCTCAAGTCAG
CCTTGTCGGTAGAGTCAACCAACTTCTTTCTCAAGTGGTAAATGGTTGGGTACTTTTCGTGGTAAGCAAC
TTCGTCAACAATGTTACCGAAAATTGGGTGTCTTTCGTGCTTCTTGTCTTCTTCAACCAAGAAAGATTCT
TCCAATCTGTGGAAGAAAGAGTCGTCAACCTTAGCCATTTCGTTAGAGAAAATTTCTTGCAAGTAACAAA
TTCTGTTCTTTCTTCTGGTGTATCTTCTTCTAGCGGTTCTCTTCAATCTGGTAGCTTCAGCGGTTTCACC
AGAGTCGAACAACAAAGCACCAATCAAGTTCTTCTTAATAGAGTGTCTGTCGGTGTTACCCAAAACCTTG
AACTTCTTAGATGGAACCTTGTATTCGTCGGTAATAACAGCCCAACCAACAGAGTTGGTACCAATGTCCA
AACCAATAGAGTACTTCTTGTCCATATGTATTATCGTATTCCTTTTTCGTTCACTTACTATTGCTATTCG
CACTCACTACAGATCTATATTTTATGTTCCACCCTGTTGTCAGATCAGGAAAGGAATGAAGAGGCTCTAT
TTAAACCAAATACACCTCTTCGTTTCTCAATATTGTTGGGCTTTCCTTTTTTTTTTCCTTCCACGTCTAT
CTATTGTCTCTATCAAAATTAGGAAAAAGAAATGAAGAACGATGAGCCAAACGAGGCTGAGACAATCATG
CATCCGTACATTCTATGTATGTTTGGGTGTATCTTTCCAGATTCGGTTCTTTTTTTTTTTCAGTCCAATT
GAAAAAAAAAAGGAACAGGAACAACGGGTCGAAATTTGCCGTCACATTCAGAGCGAAGAGCGACAGGGGA
ATTGGTGGGCTAACCACCTGTTGAGCCCAGCTAGCAGCTGTCGGTAAACCGTCGTTGGGCGGGGCGCGAC
AATGCAGCCAGCGGAGGCATTGTATGGTTTCCGTCTGGAGAGTGGGCTTAGCCGGCCTGGCACTCCTTCT
CTAAGCAGAGTGAGAAGGGAATCTTTTTACTGGAGAAGAGTGTTTGAATCCAGCAGAAGGTAATACGCTG
CGGTATTTTCTCCTTACGCATCTGTGCGGTATTTCACACCGCGTTTTCGACACTGGATGGCGGCGTTAGT
ATCGAATCGACAGCAGTATAGCGACCAGCATTCACATACGATTGACGCATGATATTACTTTCTGCGCACT
TAACTTCGCATCTGGGCAGATGATGTCGAGGCGAAAAAAAATATAAATCACGCTAACATTTGATTAAAAT
AGAACAACTACAATATAAAAAAACTATACAAATGACAAGTTCTTGAAAACAAGAATCTTTTTATTGTCAG
TACTGATTAGAAAAACTCATCGAGCATCAAATGAAACTGCAATTTATTCATATCAGGATTATCAATACCA
TATTTTTGAAAAAGCCGTTTCTGTAATGAAGGAGAAAACTCACCGAGGCAGTTCCATAGGATGGCAAGAT
CCTGGTATCGGTCTGCGATTCCGACTCGTCCAACATCAATACAACCTATTAATTTCCCCTCGTCAAAAAT
AAGGTTATCAAGTGAGAAATCACCATGAGTGACGACTGAATCCGGTGAGAATGGCAAAAGCTTATGCATT
TCTTTCCAGACTTGTTCAACAGGCCAGCCATTACGCTCGTCATCAAAATCACTCGCATCAACCAAACCGT
TATTCATTCGTGATTGCGCCTGAGCGAGACGAAATACGCGATCGCTGTTAAAAGGACAATTACAAACAGG
AATCGAATGCAACCGGCGCAGGAACACTGCCAGCGCATCAACAATATTTTCACCTGAATCAGGATATTCT
TCTAATACCTGGAATGCTGTTTTGCCGGGGATCGCAGTGGTGAGTAACCATGCATCATCAGGAGTACGGA
TAAAATGCTTGATGGTCGGAAGAGGCATAAATTCCGTCAGCCAGTTTAGTCTGACCATCTCATCTGTAAC
ATCATTGGCAACGCTACCTTTGCCATGTTTCAGAAACAACTCTGGCGCATCGGGCTTCCCATACAATCGA
TAGATTGTCGCACCTGATTGCCCGACATTATCGCGAGCCCATTTATACCCATATAAATCAGCATCCATGT
TGGAATTTAATCGCGGCCTCGAAACGTGAGTCTTTTCCTTACCCATGGTTGTTTATGTTCGGATGTGATG
TGAGAACTGTATCCTAGCAAGATTTTAAAAGGAAGTATATGAAAGAAGAACCTCAGTGGCAAATCCTAAC
CTTTTATATTTCTCTACAGGGGCGCGGCGTGGGGACAATTCAACGCGTCTGTGAGGGGAGCGTTTCCCTG
CTCGCAGGTCTGCAGCGAGGAGCCGTAATTTTTGCTTCGCGCCGTGCGGCCATCAAAATGTATGGATGCA
AATGATTATACATGGGGATGTATGGGCTAAATGTACGGGCGACAGTCACATCATGCCCCTGAGCTGCGCA
CGTCAAGACTGTCAAGGAGGGTATTCTGGGCCTCCATGTCGCTGATTACCCTGTTATCCCTA
