>Addgene plasmid #81193 | pDuRCC-K | addgene partial sequence | sequence record 157390 | Tef-promoter-F 5'-GGATACAGTTCTCACATCAC-3'
AAAGACTCACGTTTCGAGGCCGCGATTAAATTCCAACATGGATGCTGATTTATATGGGTATAAATGGGCT
CGCGATAATGTCGGGCAATCAGGTGCGACAATCTATCGATTGTATGGGAAGCCCGATGCGCCAGAGTTGT
TTCTGAAACATGGCAAAGGTAGCGTTGCCAATGATGTTACAGATGAGATGGTCAGACTAAACTGGCTGAC
GGAATTTATGCCTCTTCCGACCATCAAGCATTTTATCCGTACTCCTGATGATGCATGGTTACTCACCACT
GCGATCCCCGGCAAAACAGCATTCCAGGTATTAGAAGAATATCCTGATTCAGGTGAAAATATTGTTGATG
CGCTGGCAGTGTTCCTGCGCCGGTTGCATTCGATTCCTGTTTGTAATTGTCCTTTTAACAGCGATCGCGT
ATTTCGTCTCGCTCAGGCGCAATCACGAATGAATAACGGTTTGGTTGATGCGAGTGATTTTGATGACGAG
CGTAATGGCTGGCCTGTTGAACAAGTCTGGAAAGAAATGCATAAGCTTTTGCCATTCTCACCGGATTCAG
TCGTCACTCATGGTGATTTCTCACTTGATAACCTTATTTTTGACGAGGGGAAATTAATAGGTTGTATTGA
TGTTGGACGAGTCGGAATCGCAGACCGATACCAGGATCTTGCCATCCTATGGAACTGCCTCGGTGAGTTT
TCTCCTTCATTACAGAAACGGCTTTTTCAAAAATATGGTATTGATAATCCTGATATGAATAAATTGCAGT
TTCATTTGATGCTCGATGAGTTTTTCTAATCAGTACTGACAATAAAAAGATTCTTGTTTTCAAGAACTTG
TCATTTGTATAGTTTTTTTATATTGTAGTTGTTCTATTTT
