>Addgene plasmid #81193 | pDuRCC-K | addgene partial sequence | sequence record 158704 | pBR322ori-F 5'-GGGAAACGCCTGGTATCTTT-3'
CTCTGACTTGAGCGTCGATTTTTGTGATGCTCGTCAGGGGGGCGGAGCCTATGGAAAAACGCCAGCAACG
CGGGCTAGGGATAACAGGGTAATTCTTTGAAAAGATAATGTATGATTATGCTTTCACTCATATTTATACA
GAAACTTGATGTTTTCTTTCGAGTATATACAAGGTGATTACATGTACGTTTGAAGTACAACTCTAGATTT
TGTAGTGCCCTCTTGGGCTAGCGGTAAAGGTGCGCATTTTTTCACACCCTACAATGTTCTGTTCAAAAGA
TTTTGGTCAAACGCTGTAGAAGTGAAAGTTGGTGCGCATGTTTCGGCGTTCGAAACTTCTCCGCAGTGAA
AGATAAATGATCGGATCCACGTTCTCTGCGGCCGCTTTTAGAGCTAGAAATAGCAAGTTAAAATAAGGCT
AGTCCGTTATCAACTTGAAAAAGTGGCACCGAGTCGGTGGTGCTTTTTTTGTTTTTTATGTCTCGGCGAA
TTGGGTACCGGCCGCAAATTAAAGCCTTCGAGCGTCCCAAAACCTTCTCAAGCAAGGTTTTCAGTATAAT
GTTACATGCGTACACGCGTCTGTACAGAAAAAAAAGAAAAATTTGAAATATAAATAACGTTCTTAATACT
AACATAACTATAAAAAAATAAATAGGGACCTAGACTTCAGGTTGTCTAACTCCTTCCTTTTCGGTTAGAG
CGGATGTGGGGGGAGGGCGTGAATGTAAGCGTGACATAACTAATTACATGACTCGAGGTCGACTTAAACC
TTTCTCTTCTTCTTTGGGTCAGCTCTAGAGTCACCACCCAATTGAGACAAGTCAATTCTGG
