>Addgene plasmid #81193 | pDuRCC-K | addgene partial sequence | sequence record 160423 | TEFpro-R 5'-gctaaatgtacgggcgacag-3'
AGGAGGGTATTCTGGGCCTCCATGTCGCTGATTACCCTGTTATCCCTACACTCTCAGTACAATCTGCTCT
GATGCCGCATAGTTAAGCCAGCCGGGTAATTCTTTGAAAAGATAATGTATGATTATGCTTTCACTCATAT
TTATACAGAAACTTGATGTTTTCTTTCGAGTATATACAAGGTGATTACATGTACGTTTGAAGTACAACTC
TAGATTTTGTAGTGCCCTCTTGGGCTAGCGGTAAAGGTGCGCATTTTTTCACACCCTACAATGTTCTGTT
CAAAAGATTTTGGTCAAACGCTGTAGAAGTGAAAGTTGGTGCGCATGTTTCGGCGTTCGAAACTTCTCCG
CAGTGAAAGATAAATGATCGGATCCACGTTCTCTGCGGCCGCTTTTAGAGCTAGAAATAGCAAGTTAAAA
TAAGGCTAGTCCGTTATCAACTTGAAAAAGTGGCACCGAGTCGGTGGTGCTTTTTTTGTTTTTTATGTCT
CGGCGAATTGGGTGCGGCCGCGTTTGTCACCTTTCATAGGCCTGACGAAAGGGCCTCGTGATACGCCTAT
TTTTATAGGTTAATGTCATGATAATAATGGTTTCTTAGTATGATCCAATATCAAAGGAAATGATAGCATT
GAAGGATGAGACTAATCCAATTGAGGAGTGGCAGCATATAGAACAGCTAAAGGGTAGTGCTGAAGGAAGC
ATACGATACCCCGCATGGAATGGGATAATATCACAGGAGGTACTAGACTACCTTTCATCCTACATAAATA
GACGCATATAAGTACGCATTTAAGCATAAACACGCACTATGCCGTTCTTCTCATGTATATATATATACAG
GCAACACGCAGATATAGGTGCGACGTGAACAGTGAGCTGTATGTGCGCAGCTCGCGTTGCATTTTCGGAA
GCGCTCGTTTTCGGAAACGCTTTGAAGTTCCTATTCCGAA
